>Addgene plasmid #104238 | pHH0103 SMURF1 WW domain #2 | addgene full sequence | sequence record 204801 | Addgene NGS Result
TTGACAATTAATCATCGGCTCGTATAATGTGTGGAATTGTGAGCGGATAACAATTTCACACAGGAAACAG
CCAGTCCGTTTAGGTGTTTTCACGAGCACTTCACCAACAAGGACCATAGATTATGAAAATCGAAGAACAC
CATCACCATCACCATTCCAGCGGTAAGCTTATGTCCCCTATACTAGGTTATTGGAAAATTAAGGGCCTTG
TGCAACCCACTCGACTTCTTTTGGAATATCTTGAAGAAAAATATGAAGAGCATTTGTATGAGCGCGATGA
AGGTGATAAATGGCGAAACAAAAAGTTTGAATTGGGTTTGGAGTTTCCCAATCTTCCTTATTATATTGAT
GGTGATGTTAAATTAACACAGTCTATGGCCATCATACGTTATATAGCTGACAAGCACAACATGTTGGGTG
GTTGTCCAAAAGAGCGTGCAGAGATTTCAATGCTTGAAGGAGCGGTTTTGGATATTAGATACGGTGTTTC
GAGAATTGCATATAGTAAAGACTTTGAAACTCTCAAAGTTGATTTTCTTAGCAAGCTACCTGAAATGCTG
AAAATGTTCGAAGATCGTTTATGTCATAAAACATATTTAAATGGTGATCATGTAACCCATCCTGACTTCA
TGTTGTATGACGCTCTTGATGTTGTTTTATACATGGACCCAATGTGCCTGGATGCGTTCCCAAAATTAGT
TTGTTTTAAAAAACGTATTGAAGCTATCCCACAAATTGATAAGTACTTGAAATCCAGCAAGTATATAGCA
TGGCCTTTGCAGGGCTGGCAAGCCACGTTTGGTGGTGGCGACCATCCTCCAAAATCGGATCTGGAAGTTC
TGTTCCAGGGGCCCCTGTCCAGCGGTCTGGTTCCGCGTGGTTCCGGTACCGCGGCCCAGCCGGCCGAAAA
TCTGTACTTCCAAGGTCGTCGTGCCTCTGTGGAGCTCGAACTGGGTCCGCTGCCGCCGGGTTGGGAAGTT
CGTAGCACCGTGTCGGGTCGCATTTACTTTGTTGATCATAATAATCGCACCACCCAGTTTACCGATCCGC
GTCTGCATCACATTTAGGCGGCCGCATA
[142 nt withheld, positions 1079-1220]
C
[98 nt withheld, positions 1222-1319]
AGTTTGTACTGGTGACGAAACTCAGTGTCTAGCTAGAGTGGC
[149 nt withheld, positions 1362-1510]
TGGTTTCATTGGTGACGTTTCCGGCCTTGCTAATGGTAATGGT
[62 nt withheld, positions 1554-1615]
ACCTTTAATGAATAATTTCCGTCAATATTTACCTTCCCTCCCTCAATCGGTTGAATGTCGCCCTTTTGTC
TTTGGCGCTGGTAAACCATATGAA
[86 nt withheld, positions 1710-1795]
T
[54 nt withheld, positions 1797-1850]
CTAGCGCCGCCCTATACCTTGTCTGCCTCCCCGCGTTGCGTCGCGGTGCATGGAGCCGGGCCACCTCGAC
CTGAATGGAAGCCGGCGGCACCTCGCTAACGGATTCACCACTCCAAGAATTGGAGCCAATCAATTCTTGC
GGAGAACTGTGAATGCGCAAACCAACCCTTGGCAGAACATATCCATCGCGTCCGCCATCTCCAGCAGCCG
CACGCGGCGCATCTCGGGCAGCGTTGGGTCCTGGCCACGGGTGCGCATGATCGTGCTCCTGTCGTTGAGG
ACCCGGCTAGGCTGGCGGGGTTGCCTTACTGGTTAGCAGAATGAATCACCGATACGCGAGCGAACGTGAA
GCGACTGCTGCTGCAAAACGTCTGCGACCTGAGCAACAACATGAATGGTCTTCGGTTTCCGTGTTTCGTA
AAGTCTGGAAACGCGGAAGTCAGCGCCCTGCACCATTATGTTCCGGATCTGCATCGCAGGATGCTGCTGG
CTACCCTGTGGAACACCTACATCTGTATTAACGAAGCGCTGGCATTGACCCTGAGTGATTTTTCTCTGGT
CCCGCCGCATCCATACCGCCAGTTGTTTACCCTCACAACGTTCCAGTAACCGGGCATGTTCATCATCAGT
AACCCGTATCGTGAGCATCCTCTCTCGTTTCATCGGTATCATTACCCCCATGAACAGAAATCCCCCTTAC
ACGGAGGCATCAGTGACCAAACAGGAAAAAACCGCCCTTAACATGGCCCGCTTTATCAGAAGCCAGACAT
TAACGCTTCTGGAGAAACTCAACGAGCTGGACGCGGATGAACAGGCAGACATCTGTGAATCGCTTCACGA
CCACGCTGATGAGCTTTACCGCAGGATCCGCGAAATTGTAAGCGTTAATATTTTGTTAAAATTCGCGTTA
AATTTTTGTTAAATCAGCTCATTTTTTAACCAATAGGCCGAAATCGGCAAAATCCCTTATAAATCAAAAG
AATAGACCGAGATAGGGTTGAGTGTTGTTCCAGTTTGGAACAAGAGTCCACTATTAAAGAACGTGGACTC
CAACGTCAAAGG
[49 nt withheld, positions 2913-2961]
T
[91 nt withheld, positions 2963-3053]
G
[124 nt withheld, positions 3055-3178]
CGCGGATCCTGCCTCGCGCGTTTCGGTGATGACGGTGAAAACCTCTGACACATGCAGCTCCCGGAGACGG
TCACAGCTTGTCTGTAAGCGGATGCCGGGAGCAGACAAGCCCGTCAGGGCGCGTCAGCGGGTGTTGGCGG
GTGTCGGGGCGCAGCCATGACCCAGTCACGTAGCGATAGCGGAGTGTATACTGGCTTAACTATGCGGCAT
CAGAGCAGATTGTACTGAGAGTGCACCATATGCGGTGTGAAATACCGCACAGATGCGTAAGGAGAAAATA
CCGCATCAGGCGCTCTTCCGCTTCCTCGCTCACTGACTCGCTGCGCTCGGTCGTTCGGCTGCGGCGAGCG
GTATCAGCTCACTCAAAGGCGGTAATACGGTTATCCACAGAATCAGGGGATAACGCAGGAAAGAACATGT
GAGCAAAAGGCCAGCAAAAGGCCAGGAACCGTAAAAAGGCCGCGTTGCTGGCGTTTTTCCATAGGCTCCG
CCCCCCTGACGAGCATCACAAAAATCGACGCTCAAGTCAGAGGTGGCGAAACCCGACAGGACTATAAAGA
TACCAGGGTTTCCCCCTGGAAGCTCCCTCGTGCGCTCTCCTGTTCCGACCCTGCCGCTTACCGGATACCT
GTCCGCCTTTCTCCCTTCGGGAAGCGTGGCGCTTTCTCATAGCTCACGCTGTAGGTATCTCAGTTCGGTG
TAGGTCGTTCGCTCCAAGCTGGGCTGTGTGCACGAACCCCCCGTTCAGCCCGACCGCTGCGCCTTATCCG
GTAACTATCGTCTTGAGTCCAACCCGGTAAGACACGACTTATCGCCACTGGCAGCAGCCACTGGTAACAG
GATTAGCAGAGCGAGGTATGTAGGCGGTGCTACAGAGTTCTTGAAGTGGTGGCCTAACTACGGCTACACT
AGAAGGACAGTATTTGGTATCTGCGCTCTGCTGAAGCCAGTTACCTTCGGAAAAAGAGTTGGTAGCTCTT
GATCCGGCAAACAAACCACCGCTGGTAGCGGTGGTTTTTTTGTTTGCAAGCAGCAGATTACGCGCAGAAA
AAAAGGATCTCAAGAAGATCCTTTGATCTTTTCTACGGGGTCTGACGCTCAGTGGAACGAAAACTCACGT
TAAGGGATTTTGGTCATGAGATTATCAAAAAGGATCTTCACCTAGATCCTTTTAAATTAAAAATGAAGTT
TTAAATCAATCTAAAGTATATATGAGTAAACTTGGTCTGACAGTTACCAATGCTTAATCAGTGAGGCACC
TATCTCAGCGATCTGTCTATTTCGTTCATCCATAGTTGCCTGACTCCCCGTCGTGTAGATAACTACGATA
CGGGAGGGCTTACCATCTGGCCCCAGTGCTGCAATGATACCGCGAGACCCACGCTCACCGGCTCCAGATT
TATCAGCAATAAACCAGCCAGCCGGAAGGGCCGAGCGCAGAAGTGGTCCTGCAACTTTATCCGCCTCCAT
CCAGTCTATTAATTGTTGCCGGGAAGCTAGAGTAAGTAGTTCGCCAGTTAATAGTTTGCGCAACGTTGTT
GCCATTGCTGCAGGCATCGTGGTGTCACGCTCGTCGTTTGGTATGGCTTCATTCAGCTCCGGTTCCCAAC
GATCAAGGCGAGTTACATGATCCCCCATGTTGTGCAAAAAAGCGGTTAGCTCCTTCGGTCCTCCGATCGT
TGTCAGAAGTAAGTTGGCCGCAGTGTTATCACTCATGGTTATGGCAGCACTGCATAATTCTCTTACTGTC
ATGCCATCCGTAAGATGCTTTTCTGTGACTGGTGAGTACTCAACCAAGTCATTCTGAGAATAGTGTATGC
GGCGACCGAGTTGCTCTTGCCCGGCGTCAACACGGGATAATACCGCGCCACATAGCAGAACTTTAAAAGT
GCTCATCATTGGAAAACGTTCTTCGGGGCGAAAACTCTCAAGGATCTTACCGCTGTTGAGATCCAGTTCG
ATGTAACCCACTCGTGCACCCAACTGATCTTCAGCATCTTTTACTTTCACCAGCGTTTCTGGGTGAGCAA
AAACAGGAAGGCAAAATGCCGCAAAAAAGGGAATAAGGGCGACACGGAAATGTTGAATACTCATACTCTT
CCTTTTTCAATATTATTGAAGCATTTATCAGGGTTATTGTCTCATGAGCGGATACATATTTGAATGTATT
TAGAAAAATAAACAAATAGGGGTTCCGCGCACATTTCCCCGAAAAGTGCCACCTGACGTCTAAGAAACCA
TTATTATCATGACATTAACCTATAAAAATAGGCGTATCACGAGGCCCTTTCGTCTTCAAGAATTCCCGAC
ACCATCGAATGGTGCAAAACCTTTCGCGGTATGGCATGATAGCGCCCGGAAGAGAGTCAATTCAGGGTGG
TGAATGTGAAACCAGTAACGTTATACGATGTCGCAGAGTATGCCGGTGTCTCTTATCAGACCGTTTCCCG
CGTGGTGAACCAGGCCAGCCACGTTTCTGCGAAAACGCGGGAAAAAGTGGAAGCGGCGATGGCGGAGCTG
AATTACATTCCCAACCGCGTGGCACAACAACTGGCGGGCAAACAGTCGTTGCTGATTGGCGTTGCCACCT
CCAGTCTGGCCCTGCACGCGCCGTCGCAAATTGTCGCGGCGATTAAATCTCGCGCCGATCAACTGGGTGC
CAGCGTGGTGGTGTCGATGGTAGAACGAAGCGGCGTCGAAGCCTGTAAAGCGGCGGTGCACAATCTTCTC
GCGCAACGCGTCAGTGGGCTGATCATTAACTATCCGCTGGATGACCAGGATGCCATTGCTGTGGAAGCTG
CCTGCACTAATGTTCCGGCGTTATTTCTTGATGTCTCTGACCAGACACCCATCAACAGTATTATTTTCTC
CCATGAAGACGGTACGCGACTGGGCGTGGAGCATCTGGTCGCATTGGGTCACCAGCAAATCGCGCTGTTA
GCGGGCCCATTAAGTTCTGTCTCGGCGCGTCTGCGTCTGGCTGGCTGGCATAAATATCTCACTCGCAATC
AAATTCAGCCGATAGCGGAACGGGAAGGCGACTGGAGTGCCATGTCCGGTTTTCAACAAACCATGCAAAT
GCTGAATGAGGGCATCGTTCCCACTGCGATGCTGGTTGCCAACGATCAGATGGCGCTGGGCGCAATGCGC
GCCATTACCGAGTCCGGGCTGCGCGTTGGTGCGGATATCTCGGTAGTGGGATACGACGATACCGAAGACA
GCTCATGTTATATCCCGCCGTTAACCACCATCAAACAGGATTTTCGCCTGCTGGGGCAAACCAGCGTGGA
CCGCTTGCTGCAACTCTCTCAGGGCCAGGCGGTGAAGGGCAATCAGCTGTTGCCCGTCTCACTGGTGAAA
AGAAAAACCACCCTGGCGCCCAATACGCAAACCGCCTCTCCCCGCGCGTTGGCCGATTCATTAATGCAGC
TGGCACGACAGGTTTCCCGACTGGAAAGCGGGCAGTGAGCGCAACGCAATTAATGTAAGTTAGCTCACTC
ATTAGGCACAATTCTCATGTTTGACAGCTTATCATCGACTGCACGGTGCACCAATGCTTCTGGCGTCAGG
CAGCCATCGGAAGCTGTGGTATGGCTGTGCAGGTCGTAAATCACTGCATAATTCGTGTCGCTCAAGGCGC
ACTCCCGTTCTGGATAATGTTTTTTGCGCCGACATCATAACGGTTCTGGCAAATATTCTGAAATGAGCTG
Features (pLannotate 1.2.2; 21 found; start..end, strand, type, name):
      1..29      +  promoter       tac promoter: strong E. coli promoter; hybrid between the trp and lac UV5 promoters
     37..53      +  protein_bind   lac operator: The lac repressor binds to the lac operator to inhibit transcription in E. coli. This inhibition can be relieved by adding lactose or isopropyl-β-D-thiogalactopyranoside (IPTG). lac repressor encoded by lacI
    138..155     +  CDS            6xHis: 6xHis affinity tag
    171..824     +  CDS            GST26_SCHJA: Experimental evidence at protein level: Swiss-Prot protein existence level 1. GST isoenzymes appear to play a central role in the parasite detoxification system. Other functions are also suspected including a role in increasing the solubility of haematin in the parasite gut. From Schistosoma japonicum (Blood fluke).
    852..1064    +  CDS            SMURF1 (fragment): SMUF1_HUMAN - Also known as KIAA1625. Experimental evidence at protein level: Swiss-Prot protein existence level 1. E3 ubiquitin-protein ligase that acts as a negative regulator of BMP signaling pathway. Mediates ubiquitination and degradation of SMAD1 and SMAD5, 2 receptor-regulated SMADs specific for the BMP pathway. Promotes ubiquitination and subsequent proteasomal degradation of TRAF family members and RHOA. Promotes ubiquitination and subsequent proteasomal degradation of MAVS (PubMed:23087404). Plays a role in dendrite formation by melanocytes (PubMed:23999003). From Homo sapiens (Human
   1083..1130    +  terminator     fd terminator (sequence withheld): central terminator from bacteriophage fd (Otsuka and Kunisawa, 1982)
   1135..1347    +  CDS            M13 gene III (fragment) (sequence partly withheld): pIII; III; minor coat protein
   1362..1832    +  CDS            M13 gene III (fragment) (sequence partly withheld): pIII; III; minor coat protein
   1854..1924    +  CDS            TcR (fragment): tetracycline efflux protein; tet; confers resistance to tetracycline
   2166..2546    -  CDS            YPB1_ECOLX: Protein predicted: Swiss-Prot protein existence level 4. From Escherichia coli.
   2563..2714    +  CDS            rop (fragment): Rop protein, which maintains plasmids at low copy number; rop
   2750..3178    -  rep_origin     f1 ori (sequence partly withheld): f1 bacteriophage origin of replication; arrow indicates direction of (+) strand synthesis
   3187..3226    +  CDS            rop (fragment): Rop protein, which maintains plasmids at low copy number; rop
   3328..3468    +  misc_feature   bom: basis of mobility region from pBR322
   3654..4241    -  rep_origin     ori: high-copy-number ColE1/pMB1/pBR322/pUC origin of replication
   4412..5272    -  CDS            AmpR: β-lactamase; bla; confers resistance to ampicillin, carbenicillin, and related antibiotics
   5273..5377    -  promoter       AmpR promoter: bla
   5486..5563    +  promoter       lacIq promoter: lacI (mutant); In the lacIq allele, a single base change in the promoter boosts expression of the lacI gene about 10-fold.
   5564..6646    +  CDS            lacI: lac repressor; lacI; The lac repressor binds to the lac operator to inhibit transcription in E. coli. This inhibition can be relieved by adding lactose or isopropyl-β-D-thiogalactopyranoside (IPTG).
   6659..6680    +  protein_bind   CAP binding site: CAP binding activates transcription in the presence of cAMP. E. coli catabolite activator protein
   6699..6716    +  promoter       tet promoter (fragment): E. coli promoter for tetracycline efflux protein gene
