[The description below was written by a language model from this plasmid's Addgene catalogue record and pLannotate feature annotations shown in this document.]
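Description:
pHH0103 SMURF1 WW domain #2 is a 6,888 bp bacterial expression plasmid for producing the second WW domain of human SMURF1, an E3 ubiquitin ligase that negatively regulates BMP signalling, as a GST fusion protein in E. coli. The plasmid replicates from a ColE1/pMB1-type origin and is selected with ampicillin through the bla gene. An f1 origin and a pBR322 bom region are also present. The rop gene appears only as fragments interrupted by the f1 origin, and the record lists copy number as unknown.

Expression is driven by the tac promoter with a downstream lac operator. A plasmid-borne lacI gene under the lacIq promoter supplies repressor, so transcription is held off until it is induced with IPTG. The annotated open reading frame begins with a 6xHis tag, followed by Schistosoma japonicum GST, then a linker that the depositor notes indicate contains a TEV protease-type cleavage motif, and finally the SMURF1 fragment. The insert is listed as 183 bp, codon optimized for bacteria, and cloned between SfiI and NotI sites. The feature table's SMURF1 annotation spans slightly more than this. A bacteriophage fd terminator follows the insert.

Downstream of the terminator are fragments of M13 gene III, along with remnants of the tetracycline resistance gene and its promoter. These suggest the backbone descends from a phagemid display vector, though they lie outside the expression cassette. The dual His and GST tags allow affinity purification of the isolated WW domain. The record does not specify downstream applications, but such a protein would suit in vitro studies of WW domain binding.
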