Addgene plasmid #104238: pHH0103 SMURF1 WW domain #2
Purpose: Bacterial expression of WW domain #2 from SMURF1
Depositing lab: Sachdev Sidhu & Marius Sudol. Depositing organization: National University of Singapore.
Backbone
  Vector backbone: pHH0103
  Vector type: Bacterial Expression
Growth in bacteria
  Bacterial resistance: Ampicillin, 100 μg/mL
  Growth temperature: 37°C
  Growth strain: DH5alpha
  Copy number: Unknown
Gene/Insert
  Gene/Insert name: SMURF1 WW domain #2
  Species: H. sapiens (human)
  Insert size (bp): 183
  Mutation: codon optimized for expression in bacteria
  Entrez Gene: SMURF1
  Promoter: tac
  Tag / fusion protein: GST (N terminal on backbone)
  Cloning method: Restriction Enzyme; 5′ cloning site SfiI (unknown if destroyed); 3′ cloning site NotI (unknown if destroyed)
  Sequencing primers: 5′ pGEX-5'
Terms and licenses: Academic/Nonprofit Terms; Industry Terms: Not Available to Industry
Depositor comments: Amino acid sequence: Linker - ENLYFQGRRASV(gagctc) and WW domain - ELGPLPPGWEVRSTVSGRIYFVDHNNRTTQFTDPRLHHI
How to cite: pHH0103 SMURF1 WW domain #2 was a gift from Sachdev Sidhu & Marius Sudol (Addgene plasmid # 104238 ; http://n2t.net/addgene:104238 ; RRID:Addgene_104238)
