>Addgene plasmid #104238 | pHH0103 SMURF1 WW domain #2 | depositor partial sequence | sequence record 197390 | WW domain with linker
GGCCCAGCCGGCCGAAAATCTGTACTTCCAAGGTCGTCGTGCCTCTGTGGAGCTCGAACTGGGTCCGCTG
CCGCCGGGTTGGGAAGTTCGTAGCACCGTGTCGGGTCGCATTTACTTTGTTGATCATAATAATCGCACCA
CCCAGTTTACCGATCCGCGTCTGCATCACATTTAGGCGGCCGC
